Addgene plasmid #91112: pTRANS_213
Purpose: (Empty Backbone) Transformation, Type: T-DNA, Plant Selection: 2x35S:hpt II, Viral Replication: WDV
Depositing lab: Daniel Voytas. Depositing organization: University of Minnesota. Publication: A multi-purpose toolkit to enable advanced genome engineering in plants. Cermak T, Curtin SJ, Gil-Humanes J, Cegan R, Kono TJY, Konecna E, Belanto JJ, Starker CG, Mathre JW, Greenstein RL, Voytas DF. Plant Cell. 2017 May 18. pii: tpc.00922.2016. doi: 10.1105/tpc.16.00922. PubMed 28522548.
Backbone
  Vector backbone: pCAMBIA
  Vector type: Plant Expression
  Selectable markers: Hygromycin
Growth in bacteria
  Bacterial resistance: Kanamycin, 50 μg/mL
  Growth temperature: 37°C
  Growth strain: ccdB Survival
  Copy number: High Copy
Gene/Insert
  Gene/Insert name: None
Terms and licenses: Academic/Nonprofit Terms; Industry Terms: Not Available to Industry
Depositor comments: BsaI, Esp3I and SapI sites removed from the backbone
How to cite: pTRANS_213 was a gift from Daniel Voytas (Addgene plasmid # 91112 ; http://n2t.net/addgene:91112 ; RRID:Addgene_91112)
