[The description below was written by a language model from this plasmid's Addgene catalogue record and pLannotate feature annotations shown in this document.]
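Description:
pTRANS_213 is an empty T-DNA binary vector built on a pCAMBIA backbone for plant transformation, belonging to a modular plant genome engineering toolkit. It replicates in E. coli from a high-copy ColE1/pUC-type origin (with the pBR322 bom region). The pVS1 oriV, RepA and StaA functions provide replication and stable maintenance in Agrobacterium. Bacterial selection is by kanamycin through an aphA-3 aminoglycoside phosphotransferase gene located outside the T-DNA. The depositor notes that BsaI, Esp3I and SapI sites were removed from the backbone, which fits its use as a destination vector for type IIS (Golden Gate style) assembly, although the record does not spell out the assembly scheme.

Between the nopaline-type left and right border repeats, the T-DNA carries a plant selection cassette in which an enhanced (duplicated-enhancer) CaMV 35S promoter drives the hygromycin phosphotransferase gene, terminated by the CaMV polyadenylation signal. Next to it is a lac promoter/operator region followed by a placeholder cassette: chloramphenicol resistance and the ccdB gyrase toxin, flanked by attR1 and attR2 sites. The ccdB gene explains why the empty vector must be grown in a ccdB-tolerant strain, and it allows counterselection against unmodified backbone once a payload replaces the cassette.

The T-DNA also contains wheat dwarf virus (WDV) sequence, annotated as the RepA coding region. This matches the catalogue description of a WDV viral replication function. Geminiviral replicon elements of this kind are generally used to amplify the delivered cargo inside plant cells. The annotation does not identify the viral intergenic regions, so the exact replicon boundaries are not stated. No insert is present.
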