Features (pLannotate 1.2.2; 25 found; start..end, strand, type, name):
    379..1173    -  CDS            KanR: aminoglycoside phosphotransferase; aphA-3; confers resistance to kanamycin
   1598..1622    +  misc_feature   LB T-DNA repeat: left border repeat from nopaline C58 T-DNA
   1700..1874    -  polyA_signal   CaMV poly(A) signal: cauliflower mosaic virus polyadenylation signal
   1915..2940    -  CDS            HygR: aminoglycoside phosphotransferase from E. coli; aph(4)-Ia; confers resistance to hygromycin
   3007..3683    -  promoter       CaMV 35S promoter (enhanced): cauliflower mosaic virus 35S promoter with a duplicated enhancer region
   3773..3861    +  CDS            lacI (fragment): lac repressor; lacI; The lac repressor binds to the lac operator to inhibit transcription in E. coli. This inhibition can be relieved by adding lactose or isopropyl-β-D-thiogalactopyranoside (IPTG).
   3874..3895    +  protein_bind   CAP binding site: CAP binding activates transcription in the presence of cAMP. E. coli catabolite activator protein
   3910..3940    +  promoter       lac promoter: promoter for the E. coli lac operon
   3944..3966    +  protein_bind   lac operator (fragment): The lac repressor binds to the lac operator to inhibit transcription in E. coli. This inhibition can be relieved by adding lactose or isopropyl-β-D-thiogalactopyranoside (IPTG). lac repressor encoded by lacI
   4446..4570    +  protein_bind   attR1: mutant version of attR; recombination site for the Gateway® LR reaction LR Clonase™
   4595..4625    +  promoter       lac UV5 promoter: E. coli lac promoter with an "up" mutation
   4649..4678    +  promoter       cat promoter (fragment): promoter of the E. coli cat gene encoding chloramphenicol acetyltransferase
   4679..5359    +  CDS            CmR: chloramphenicol acetyltransferase confers resistance to chloramphenicol
   5516..5674    +  CDS            ccdA (fragment): CCDA_ECO57 - Also known as H, letA. Experimental evidence at protein level: Swiss-Prot protein existence level 1. Antitoxin component of a type II toxin-antitoxin (TA) system which inhibits the post-segregational killing (PSK) of plasmid-free cells, also referred to as a plasmid addiction system. Binds to and blocks the activity of CcdB; will also remove bound CcdB protein from the CcdB-GyrA complex by forming a CcdA-CcdB complex, a process termed rejuvenation. Functions as a transcriptional corepressor for the ccdAB operon, repression also requires CcdB (By similarity). From Escherichia coli
   5679..5984    +  CDS            ccdB: CcdB, a bacterial toxin that poisons DNA gyrase; ccdB; Plasmids containing the ccdB gene cannot be propagated in standard E. coli strains.
   6025..6149    -  protein_bind   attR2: mutant version of attR; recombination site for the Gateway® LR reaction LR Clonase™
   6712..7503    -  CDS            REPA_WDVS: Experimental evidence at protein level: Swiss-Prot protein existence level 1. Implicated in enhancement of V-sense gene expression. Acts a an inhibitor of C-sense gene transcription (By similarity). From Wheat dwarf virus (isolate Sweden) (WDV).
   7953..7977    +  misc_feature   RB T-DNA repeat: right border repeat from nopaline C58 T-DNA
   8317..8718    +  CDS            Y4CG_SINFN (fragment): Protein inferred from homology: Swiss-Prot protein existence level 3. From Sinorhizobium fredii (strain NBRC 101917 / NGR234).
   9278..9907    +  CDS            pVS1 StaA: stability protein from the Pseudomonas plasmid pVS1 (Heeb et al., 2000)
  10336..11409   +  CDS            pVS1 RepA: replication protein from the Pseudomonas plasmid pVS1 (Heeb et al., 2000)
  11475..11669   +  rep_origin     pVS1 oriV: origin of replication for the Pseudomonas plasmid pVS1 (Heeb et al., 2000)
  11872..11911   +  CDS            rop (fragment): Rop protein, which maintains plasmids at low copy number; rop
  12013..12153   +  misc_feature   bom: basis of mobility region from pBR322
  12339..292     -  rep_origin     ori (across the origin): high-copy-number ColE1/pMB1/pBR322/pUC origin of replication
>Addgene plasmid #91112 | pTRANS_213 | addgene full sequence | sequence record 378010 | Addgene NGS Result
TAACTATCGTCTTGAGTCCAACCCGGTAAGACACGACTTATCGCCACTGGCAGCAGCCACTGGTAACAGG
ATTAGCAGAGCGAGGTATGTAGGCGGTGCTACAGAGTTCTTGAAGTGGTGGCCTAACTACGGCTACACTA
GAAGGACAGTATTTGGTATCTGCGCTCTGCTGAAGCCAGTTACCTTCGGAAAAAGAGTTGGTAGCTCTTG
ATCCGGCAAACAAACCACCGCTGGTAGCGGTGGTTTTTTTGTTTGCAAGCAGCAGATTACGCGCAGAAAA
AAAGGATCTCAAGAAGATCCTTTGATCTTTTCTACGGGGTCTGACGCTCAGTGGAACGAAAACTCACGTT
AAGGGATTTTGGTCATGCATTCTAGGTACTAAAACAATTCATCCAGTAAAATATAATATTTTATTTTCTC
CCAATCAGGCTTGATCCCCAGTAAGTCAAAAAATAGCTCGACATACTGTTCTTCCCCGATATCCTCCCTG
ATCGACCGGACGCAGAAGGCAATGTCATACCACTTGTCCGCCCTGCCGCTTCTCCCAAGATCAATAAAGC
CACTTACTTTGCCATCTTTCACAAAGATGTTGCTGTCTCCCAGGTCGCCGTGGGAAAAGACAAGTTCCTC
TTCGGGCTTTTCCGTCTTTAAAAAATCATACAGCTCGCGCGGATCTTTAAATGGAGTGTCTTCTTCCCAG
TTTTCGCAATCCACATCGGCCAGATCGTTATTCAGTAAGTAATCCAATTCGGCTAAGCGGCTGTCTAAGC
TATTCGTATAGGGACAATCCGATATGTCGATGGAGTGAAAGAGCCTGATGCACTCCGCATACAGCTCGAT
AATCTTTTCAGGGCTTTGTTCATCTTCATACTCTTCCGAGCAAAGGACGCCATCGGCCTCACTCATGAGC
AGATTGCTCCAGCCATCATGCCGTTCAAAGTGCAGGACCTTTGGAACAGGCAGCTTTCCTTCCAGCCATA
GCATCATGTCCTTTTCCCGTTCCACATCATAGGTGGTCCCTTTATACCGGCTGTCCGTCATTTTTAAATA
TAGGTTTTCATTTTCTCCCACCAGCTTATATACCTTAGCAGGAGACATTCCTTCCGTATCTTTTACGCAG
CGGTATTTTTCGATCAGTTTTTTCAATTCCGGTGATATTCTCATTTTAGCCATTTATTATTTCCTTCCTC
TTTTCTACAGTATTTAAAGATACCCCAAGAAGCTAATTATAACAAGACGAACTCCAATTCACTGTTCCTT
GCATTCTAAAACCTTAAATACCAGAAAACAGCTTTTTCAAAGTTGTTTTCAAAGTTGGCGTATAACATAG
TATCGACGGAGCCGATTTTGAAACCGCGGTGATCACAGGCAGCAACGCTCTGTCATCGTTACAATCAACA
TGCTACCCTCCGCGAGATCATCCGTGTTTCAAACCCGGCAGCTTAGTTGCCGTTCTTCCGAATAGCATCG
GTAACATGAGCAAAGTCTGCCGCCTTACAACGGCTCTCCCGCTGACGCCGTCCCGGACTGATGGGCTGCC
TGTATCGAGTGGTGATTTTGTGCCGAGCTGCCGGTCGGGGAGCTGTTGGCTGGCTGGTGGCAGGATATAT
TGTGGTGTAAACAAATTGACGCTTAGACAACTTAATAACACATTGCGGACGTTTTTAATGTACTGAATTA
ACGCCGAATTAATTCGGGGGATCTGGATTTTAGTACTGGATTTTGGTTTTAGGAATTAGAAATTTTATTG
ATAGAAGTATTTTACAAATACAAATACATACTAAGGGTTTCTTATATGCTCAACACATGAGCGAAACCCT
ATAGGAACCCTAATTCCCTTATCTGGGAACTACTCACACATTATTATGGAGAAACTCGAGCTTGTCGATC
GACAGATCCCGGTCGGCATCTACTCTATTTCTTTGCCCTCGGACGAGTGCTGGGGCGTCGGTTTCCACTA
TCGGCGAGTACTTCTACACAGCCATCGGTCCAGACGGCCGCGCTTCTGCGGGCGATTTGTGTACGCCCGA
CAGTCCCGGCTCCGGATCGGACGATTGCGTCGCATCGACCCTGCGCCCAAGCTGCATCATCGAAATTGCC
GTCAACCAAGCTCTGATAGAGTTGGTCAAGACCAATGCGGAGCATATACGCCCGGAGTCGTGGCGATCCT
GCAAGCTCCGGATGCCTCCGCTCGAAGTAGCGCGTCTGCTGCTCCATACAAGCCAACCACGGCCTCCAGA
AGAAGATGTTGGCGACCTCGTATTGGGAATCCCCGAACATCGCCTCGCTCCAGTCAATGACCGCTGTTAT
GCGGCCATTGTCCGTCAGGACATTGTTGGAGCCGAAATCCGCGTGCACGAGGTGCCGGACTTCGGGGCAG
TCCTCGGCCCAAAGCATCAGCTCATCGAGAGCCTGCGCGACGGACGCACTGACGGTGTCGTCCATCACAG
TTTGCCAGTGATACACATGGGGATCAGCAATCGCGCATATGAAATCACGCCATGTAGTGTATTGACCGAT
TCCTTGCGGTCCGAATGGGCCGAACCCGCTCGTCTGGCTAAGATCGGCCGCAGCGATCGCATCCATGGCC
TCCGCGACCGGCTGCAGAACAGCGGGCAGTTCGGTTTCAGGCAGGTCTTGCAACGTGACACCCTGTGCAC
GGCGGGAGATGCAATAGGTCAGGCTCTCGCTGAATTCCCCAATGTCAAGCACTTCCGGAATCGGGAGCGC
GGCCGATGCAAAGTGCCGATAAACATAACGATCTTTGTAGAAACCATCGGCGCAGCTATTTACCCGCAGG
ACATATCCACGCCCTCCTACATCGAAGCTGAAAGCACGAGATTCTTCGCCCTCCGAGAGCTGCATCAGGT
CGGACACGCTGTCGAACTTTTCGATCAGAAACTTCTCGACAGACGTCGCGGTGAGTTCAGGCTTTTTCAT
ATCTCATTGCCCCCCGGATCTGCGAAAGCTCGAGAGAGATAGATTTGTAGAGAGAGACTGGTGATTTCAG
CGTGTCCTCTCCAAATGAAATGAACTTCCTTATATAGAGGAAGGGTCTTGCGAAGGATAGTGGGATTGTG
CGTCATCCCTTACGTCAGTGGAGATATCACATCAATCCACTTGCTTTGAAGACGTGGTTGGAACGTCTTC
TTTTTCCACGATGCTCCTCGTGGGTGGGGGTCCATCTTTGGGACCACTGTCGGCAGAGGCATCTTGAACG
ATAGCCTTTCCTTTATCGCAATGATGGCATTTGTAGGTGCCACCTTCCTTTTCTACTGTCCTTTTGATGA
AGTGACAGATAGCTGGGCAATGGAATCCGAGGAGGTTTCCCGATATTACCCTTTGTTGAAAAGTCTCAAT
AGCCCTTTGGTCTTCTGAGACTGTATCTTTGATATTCTTGGAGTAGACGAGAGTGTCGTGCTCCACCATG
TTCACATCAATCCACTTGCTTTGAAGACGTGGTTGGAACGTCTTCTTTTTCCACGATGCTCCTCGTGGGT
GGGGGTCCATCTTTGGGACCACTGTCGGCAGAGGCATCTTGAACGATAGCCTTTCCTTTATCGCAATGAT
GGCATTTGTAGGTGCCACCTTCCTTTTCTACTGTCCTTTTGATGAAGTGACAGATAGCTGGGCAATGGAA
TCCGAGGAGGTTTCCCGATATTACCCTTTGTTGAAAAGTCTCAATAGCCCTTTGGTCTTCTGAGACTGTA
TCTTTGATATTCTTGGAGTAGACGAGAGTGTCGTGCTCCACCATGTTGGCAAGCTGCTCTAGCCAATACG
CAAACCGCCTCTCCCCGCGCGTTGGCCGATTCATTAATGCAGCTGGCACGACAGGTTTCCCGACTGGAAA
GCGGGCAGTGAGCGCAACGCAATTAATGTGAGTTAGCTCACTCATTAGGCACCCCAGGCTTTACACTTTA
TGCTTCCGGCTCGTATGTTGTGTGGAATTGTGAGCGGATAACAATTTCACACAGGAAACAGCTATGACAT
GATTACGAATTCGAGTAAGGTAGTGAACAGAAGTCCGGCAGGTCCTTAGCGAAAAAACGGGGTGTGCCAG
AAAACTCTATCCTCTACCCTGCGTGGAGGTGTGAATTCTGCACACTGCAAATGCAATGTGTCCAATGCTT
TATATAGGGCAGGTTTTGGCGGGAGAACAGGGCCCTAGTGTTCCCACGGTAGCGTAGCGAATCGTGTGGG
CCCTGTTCGGTGTGCGGTCGGGGGGCCTCCACGCGGGTTATAATATTACCCCGCGTGGTGGCCCCCGACG
CGCACTCGGCTTTTCGTGAGTGCGCGGAGGCTTTTGGACCACATCTTTTCTGATCACTTTCGTGGAAGAT
GTTGATTTATCACACTTTTGACGGGGAAATCTGTGCCATGCCTTAGCTTATAAGGAAGTGCGTGGTAGCC
CATCTCGACAAGTTTGTACCGATCAAAAGCAGGTGACAAGTTTGTACAAAAAAGCTGAACGAGAAACGTA
AAATGATATAAATATCAATATATTAAATTAGATTTTGCATAAAAAACAGACTACATAATACTGTAAAACA
CAACATATCCAGTCACTATGGCGGCCGCATTAGGCACCCCAGGCTTTACACTTTATGCTTCCGGCTCGTA
TAATGTGTGGATTTTGAGTTAGGATCCGTCGAGATTTTCAGGAGCTAAGGAAGCTAAAATGGAGAAAAAA
ATCACTGGATATACCACCGTTGATATATCCCAATGGCATCGTAAAGAACATTTTGAGGCATTTCAGTCAG
TCGCTCAATGTACCTATAACCAGACCGTTCAGCTGGATATTACGGCCTTTTTAAAGACCGTAAAGAAAAA
TAAGCACAAGTTTTATCCGGCCTTTATTCACATTCTTGCCCGCCTGATGAATGCTCATCCGGAATTCCGT
ATGGCAATGAAAGACGGTGAGCTGGTGATATGGGATAGTGTTCACCCTTGTTACACCGTTTTCCATGAGC
AAACTGAAACGTTTTCATCGCTCTGGAGTGAATACCACGACGATTTCCGGCAGTTTCTACACATATATTC
GCAAGATGTGGCGTGTTACGGTGAAAACCTGGCCTATTTCCCTAAAGGGTTTATTGAGAATATGTTTTTC
GTCTCAGCCAATCCCTGGGTGAGTTTCACCAGTTTTGATTTAAACGTGGCCAATATGGACAACTTCTTCG
CCCCCGTTTTCACCATGGGCAAATATTATACGCAAGGCGACAAGGTGCTGATGCCGCTGGCGATTCAGGT
TCATCATGCCGTTTGTGATGGCTTCCATGTCGGCAGAATGCTTAATGAATTACAACAGTACTGCGATGAG
TGGCAGGCGGGGCGTAATCTAGAGGATCCGGCTTACTAAAAGCCAGATAACAGTATGCGTATTTGCGCGC
TGATTTTTGCGGTATAAGAATATATACTGATATGTATACCCGAAGTATGTCAAAAAGAGGTATGCTATGA
AGCAGCGTATTACAGTGACAGTTGACAGCGACAGCTATCAGTTGCTCAAGGCATATATGATGTCAATATC
TCCGGTCTGGTAAGCACAACCATGCAGAATGAAGCCCGTCGTCTGCGTGCCGAACGCTGGAAAGCGGAAA
ATCAGGAAGGGATGGCTGAGGTCGCCCGGTTTATTGAAATGAACGGCTCTTTTGCTGACGAGAACAGGGG
CTGGTGAAATGCAGTTTAAGGTTTACACCTATAAAAGAGAGAGCCGTTATCGTCTGTTTGTGGATGTACA
GAGTGATATTATTGACACGCCCGGGCGACGGATGGTGATCCCCCTGGCCAGTGCACGTCTGCTGTCAGAT
AAAGTCCCCCGTGAACTTTACCCGGTGGTGCATATCGGGGATGAAAGCTGGCGCATGATGACCACCGATA
TGGCCAGTGTGCCGGTCTCCGTTATCGGGGAAGAAGTGGCTGATCTCAGCCACCGCGAAAATGACATCAA
AAACGCCATTAACCTGATGTTCTGGGGAATATAAATGTCAGGCTCCCTTATACACAGCCAGTCTGCAGGT
CGACCATAGTGACTGGATATGTTGTGTTTTACAGTATTATGTAGTCTGTTTTTTATGCAAAATCTAATTT
AATATATTGATATTTATATCATTTTACGTTTCTCGTTCAGCTTTCTTGTACAAAGTGGTCACCTGCAAAA
AGTGTTTGATCGCCGGCGGTACAAAGTGGTTAAAATAATATTTTATTTATCTCATGTCATTCGATTACAG
AGGCTCGGCTACGAGCAAAGACAAACCAAATATAACAAACAACAACCCTTACACAATGACATCGGAAAAC
GAAATACAACACCCTGAGATATTACATTTATAGAAACTGTACGCCGTCCGCGCTAGGACAGTCACTGCGA
AGCAGTGACGTCTTCGCCGGAGGCGAACGAGTAGTTGATGAACGTCTCGCCTTCATACATGTAGTGAACA
ACAGTGTTAGAGTACATGTAATCCGACTGTTCGGGAGTCATATCCTTGAGCCAATCTTCGTCTGGATTAA
CTAAAATGATGCAAGGTATTCCACCCCGTATGACCTTTCGCTTACCATATTTTGGATTGACCGTGAAGTC
ACGCTGAGCCCCGACGAAGCACTTCCAGTTGGGTGTGAACTTGAATGGAATGTCGTCGATGATATTATAC
TTGGCGTTGACGTCATATGTTGTGAAATCAACTAGACTGTTATAATAATTGTGTGTCCCTAGAGACCTTG
CCCAGGAAGTCTTTCCTGTTCTGGTTGGCCCGCAGATGTAGATGGACTTATGCCTCCCCGGTGACTCCTG
GAATAATCGTCCATCCACTCTAAGTCAGATTGCGCTTGATCCGCAGGAGTGGAAGTACAAAGGATATAGG
ATTCGAGGCTTACGGAGTAGAGATGTTCATTTTTCCAGCTTTCAATGGTCTCATGGCAAATGAGTGATTC
GGTTGGAAACTCAGGTGTGTAAGTGGCAACTGGGTCAGGAAATAGATGGCGTGCCGTGTACTCGAAGTCT
TTGAGACGGATAGACCATTCAAACGGAAAACGATTGCAAACCATGCTGAGGAATTCCTCGCGAGAGGAAC
TAGATTCAATGATCTGTTTCATATCCGCATCACGGTCTTTACGACCTGGAGTTGAAACAGCCACGAATGT
TCCCCACTCAGCTGTGTTTACATCGGAGTCAACCTCCTTCGTGATGTAATCACGAACTTGGTTGCAGTCT
TTGGCAGCTTGTATATTTGGATGGAATATGGAGAATGGAGATGTATCCATACGGAGGTTTAAGGCATTGG
GATTGGTGATGGAAGCACGAAGCTTGTTCTGCACGAGAACGTGCAGATGTGGTGATCCATCTTCGTGGAG
CTCTCTAACAGCAGCGATGTAGAGGGGCTCATATTTGTTCAAGAGAGTGCGAAGTGAATCCAAGGCGTAC
TGTGGCTCAAGGGTACATTGAGGATATGTTAGAAAGAGGTACTTGGAATAGACACGGAACCTGGGTGCAG
ATGAAGAGGCCATGGTAGTGAACAGAAGTCCGGCAGGTCCTTAGCGAAAAAACGGGGTGTGCCAGAAAAC
TCTATCCTCTACCCTGCGTGGAGGTGTGAATTCTGCACACTGCAAATGCAATGTGTCCAATGCTTTATAT
AGGGCAGGTTTTGGCGGGAGAACAGGGCCCTAGTGTTCCCACGGTAGCGTAGCGAATCGTGTGGGCCCTG
TTCGGTGTGCGGTCGGGGGGCCTCCACGCGGGTTATAATATTACCCCGCGTGGTGGCCCCCGACGCGCAC
TCGGCTTTTCGTGAGTGCGCGGAGGCTTTTGGACCACATCTTTTCTGATCACTTTCGTGGAAGATGTTGA
TTTATCACACTTTTGACGGGGAAATCTGTGCCATGCCTTAGCTTATAAGGAAGTGCGTGGTAGCCCATCT
CGGGGCCCTCGATTCGACGTTCCTGTTTAAACTATCAGTGTTTGACAGGATATATTGGCGGGTAAACCTA
AGAGAAAAGAGCGTTTATTAGAATAATCGGATATTTAAAAGGGCGTGAAAAGGTTTATCCGTTCGTCCAT
TTGTATGTGCATGCCAACCACAGGGTTCCCCTCGGGATCAAAGTACTTTGATCCAACCCCTCCGCTGCTA
TAGTGCAGTCGGCTTCTGACGTTCAGTGCAGCCGTCTTCTGAAAACGACATGTCGCACAAGTCCTAAGTT
ACGCGACAGGCTGCCGCCCTGCCCTTTTCCTGGCGTTTTCTTGTCGCGTGTTTTAGTCGCATAAAGTAGA
ATACTTGCGACTAGAACCGGAGACATTACGCCATGAACAAGAGCGCCGCCGCTGGCCTGCTGGGCTATGC
CCGCGTCAGCACCGACGACCAGGACTTGACCAACCAACGGGCCGAACTGCACGCGGCCGGCTGCACCAAG
CTGTTTTCCGAGAAGATCACCGGCACCAGGCGCGACCGCCCGGAGCTGGCCAGGATGCTTGACCACCTAC
GCCCTGGCGACGTTGTGACAGTGACCAGGCTAGACCGCCTGGCCCGCAGCACCCGCGACCTACTGGACAT
TGCCGAGCGCATCCAGGAGGCCGGCGCGGGCCTGCGTAGCCTGGCAGAGCCGTGGGCCGACACCACCACG
CCGGCCGGCCGCATGGTGTTGACCGTGTTCGCCGGCATTGCCGAGTTCGAGCGTTCCCTAATCATCGACC
GCACCCGGAGCGGGCGCGAGGCCGCCAAGGCCCGAGGCGTGAAGTTTGGCCCCCGCCCTACCCTCACCCC
GGCACAGATCGCGCACGCCCGCGAGCTGATCGACCAGGAAGGCCGCACCGTGAAAGAGGCGGCTGCACTG
CTTGGCGTGCATCGCTCGACCCTGTACCGCGCACTTGAGCGCAGCGAGGAAGTGACGCCCACCGAGGCCA
GGCGGCGCGGTGCCTTCCGTGAGGACGCATTGACCGAGGCCGACGCCCTGGCGGCCGCCGAGAATGAACG
CCAAGAGGAACAAGCATGAAACCGCACCAGGACGGCCAGGACGAACCGTTTTTCATTACCGAAGAGATCG
AGGCGGAGATGATCGCGGCCGGGTACGTGTTCGAGCCGCCCGCGCACGGCTCAACCGTGCGGCTGCATGA
AATCCTGGCCGGTTTGTCTGATGCCAAGCTGGCGGCCTGGCCGGCCAGCTTGGCCGCTGAAGAAACCGAG
CGCCGCCGTCTAAAAAGGTGATGTGTATTTGAGTAAAACAGCTTGCGTCATGCGGTCGCTGCGTATATGA
TGCGATGAGTAAATAAACAAATACGCAAGGGGAACGCATGAAGGTTATCGCTGTACTTAACCAGAAAGGC
GGGTCAGGCAAGACGACCATCGCAACCCATCTAGCCCGCGCCCTGCAACTCGCCGGGGCCGATGTTCTGT
TAGTCGATTCCGATCCCCAGGGCAGTGCCCGCGATTGGGCGGCCGTGCGGGAAGATCAACCGCTAACCGT
TGTCGGCATCGACCGCCCGACGATTGACCGCGACGTGAAGGCCATCGGCCGGCGCGACTTCGTAGTGATC
GACGGAGCGCCCCAGGCGGCGGACTTGGCTGTGTCCGCGATCAAGGCAGCCGACTTCGTGCTGATTCCGG
TGCAGCCAAGCCCTTACGACATATGGGCCACCGCCGACCTGGTGGAGCTGGTTAAGCAGCGCATTGAGGT
CACGGATGGAAGGCTACAAGCGGCCTTTGTCGTGTCGCGGGCGATCAAAGGCACGCGCATCGGCGGTGAG
GTTGCCGAGGCGCTGGCCGGGTACGAGCTGCCCATTCTTGAGTCCCGTATCACGCAGCGCGTGAGCTACC
CAGGCACTGCCGCCGCCGGCACAACCGTTCTTGAATCAGAACCCGAGGGCGACGCTGCCCGCGAGGTCCA
GGCGCTGGCCGCTGAAATTAAATCAAAACTCATTTGAGTTAATGAGGTAAAGAGAAAATGAGCAAAAGCA
CAAACACGCTAAGTGCCGGCCGTCCGAGCGCACGCAGCAGCAAGGCTGCAACGTTGGCCAGCCTGGCAGA
CACGCCAGCCATGAAGCGGGTCAACTTTCAGTTGCCGGCGGAGGATCACACCAAGCTGAAGATGTACGCG
GTACGCCAAGGCAAGACCATTACCGAGCTGCTATCTGAATACATCGCGCAGCTACCAGAGTAAATGAGCA
AATGAATAAATGAGTAGATGAATTTTAGCGGCTAAAGGAGGCGGCATGGAAAATCAAGAACAACCAGGCA
CCGACGCCGTGGAATGCCCCATGTGTGGAGGAACGGGCGGTTGGCCAGGCGTAAGCGGCTGGGTTGCCTG
CCGGCCCTGCAATGGCACTGGAACCCCCAAGCCCGAGGAATCGGCGTGAGCGGTCGCAAACCATCCGGCC
CGGTACAAATCGGCGCGGCGCTGGGTGATGACCTGGTGGAGAAGTTGAAGGCCGCGCAGGCCGCCCAGCG
GCAACGCATCGAGGCAGAAGCACGCCCCGGTGAATCGTGGCAAGCGGCCGCTGATCGAATCCGCAAAGAA
TCCCGGCAACCGCCGGCAGCCGGTGCGCCGTCGATTAGGAAGCCGCCCAAGGGCGACGAGCAACCAGATT
TTTTCGTTCCGATGCTCTATGACGTGGGCACCCGCGATAGTCGCAGCATCATGGACGTGGCCGTTTTCCG
TCTGTCGAAGCGTGACCGACGAGCTGGCGAGGTGATCCGCTACGAGCTTCCAGACGGGCACGTAGAGGTT
TCCGCAGGGCCGGCCGGCATGGCCAGTGTGTGGGATTACGACCTGGTACTGATGGCGGTTTCCCATCTAA
CCGAATCCATGAACCGATACCGGGAAGGGAAGGGAGACAAGCCCGGCCGCGTGTTCCGTCCACACGTTGC
GGACGTACTCAAGTTCTGCCGGCGAGCCGATGGCGGAAAGCAGAAAGACGACCTGGTAGAAACCTGCATT
CGGTTAAACACCACGCACGTTGCCATGCAGCGTACGAAGAAGGCCAAGAACGGCCGCCTGGTGACGGTAT
CCGAGGGTGAAGCCTTGATTAGCCGCTACAAGATCGTAAAGAGCGAAACCGGGCGGCCGGAGTACATCGA
GATCGAGCTAGCTGATTGGATGTACCGCGAGATCACAGAAGGCAAGAACCCGGACGTGCTGACGGTTCAC
CCCGATTACTTTTTGATCGATCCCGGCATCGGCCGTTTTCTCTACCGCCTGGCACGCCGCGCCGCAGGCA
AGGCAGAAGCCAGATGGTTGTTCAAGACGATCTACGAACGCAGTGGCAGCGCCGGAGAGTTCAAGAAGTT
CTGTTTCACCGTGCGCAAGCTGATCGGGTCAAATGACCTGCCGGAGTACGATTTGAAGGAGGAGGCGGGG
CAGGCTGGCCCGATCCTAGTCATGCGCTACCGCAACCTGATCGAGGGCGAAGCATCCGCCGGTTCCTAAT
GTACGGAGCAGATGCTAGGGCAAATTGCCCTAGCAGGGGAAAAAGGTCGAAAAGGCCTCTTTCCTGTGGA
TAGCACGTACATTGGGAACCCAAAGCCGTACATTGGGAACCGGAACCCGTACATTGGGAACCCAAAGCCG
TACATTGGGAACCGGTCACACATGTAAGTGACTGATATAAAAGAGAAAAAAGGCGATTTTTCCGCCTAAA
ACTCTTTAAAACTTATTAAAACTCTTAAAACCCGCCTGGCCTGTGCATAACTGTCTGGCCAGCGCACAGC
CCAAGAGCTGCAAAAAGCGCCTACCCTTCGGTCGCTGCGCTCCCTACGCCCCGCCGCTTCGCGTCGGCCT
ATCGCGGCCGCTGGCCGCTCAAAAATGGCTGGCCTACGGCCAGGCAATCTACCAGGGCGCGGACAAGCCG
CGCCGTCGCCACTCGACCGCCGGCGCCCACATCAAGGCACCCTGCCTCGCGCGTTTCGGTGATGACGGTG
AAAACCTCTGACACATGCAGCTCCCGGAAACGGTCACAGCTTGTCTGTAAGCGGATGCCGGGAGCAGACA
AGCCCGTCAGGGCGCGTCAGCGGGTGTTGGCGGGTGTCGGGGCGCAGCCATGACCCAGTCACGTAGCGAT
AGCGGAGTGTATACTGGCTTAACTATGCGGCATCAGAGCAGATTGTACTGAGAGTGCACCATATGCGGTG
TGAAATACCGCACAGATGCGTAAGGAGAAAATACCGCATCAGGCCCTCTTCCGCTTCCTCGCTCACTGAC
TCGCTGCGCTCGGTCGTTCGGCTGCGGCGAGCGGTATCAGCTCACTCAAAGGCGGTAATACGGTTATCCA
CAGAATCAGGGGATAACGCAGGAAAGAACATGTGAGCAAAAGGCCAGCAAAAGGCCAGGAACCGTAAAAA
GGCCGCGTTGCTGGCGTTTTTCCATAGGCTCCGCCCCCCTGACGAGCATCACAAAAATCGACGCTCAAGT
CAGAGGTGGCGAAACCCGACAGGACTATAAAGATACCAGGCGTTTCCCCCTGGAAGCTCCCTCGTGCGCT
CTCCTGTTCCGACCCTGCCGCTTACCGGATACCTGTCCGCCTTTCTCCCTTCGGGAAGCGTGGCGCTTTC
TCATAGCTCACGCTGTAGGTATCTCAGTTCGGTGTAGGTCGTTCGCTCCAAGCTGGGCTGTGTGCACGAA
CCCCCCGTTCAGCCCGACCGCTGCGCCTTATCCGG
